>Addgene plasmid #86227 | Rab39a cds in pGem-T Easy | depositor full sequence | sequence record 173821 | Rab39a cds in pGem-T Easy sequence 3685 bps
GGGCGAATTGGGCCCGACGTCGCATGCTCCCGGCCGCCATGGCGGCCGCGGGAATTCGATTAAAAGTGAA
GCGACTCACCATGGAGGTGCCGTGGAACTTCAGGTTCGGGATCGTGATTTTAGGAGACTCTTTTGTGGGG
AAATCCTCTCTTCTTCATCGCTTCACTGAAGGCACGTTCGAGGAGGCCCGTCAGTCTCCTCTGGGAATCG
ATTTTAAGGTGCATAACATGAAGATTGAGCCTAATGTGCTGATTAAACTGCTTCTGTGGGACACGGCAGG
ACAGGAGAGATTCAGGTCAATCTGTAAATCCTACATGAGGAACTCTGTTGGCTGTATCCTGATGTTTGAC
GTGTCTCAGCGGAAGTCCTTTGAGCACGTTTCCCTCTGGCATCAGGAAGTGCTGGATTACGTGAAGCCAA
ACCCGATGATATTCCTGCTGGTGGCTCATAAAAGTGACCTGGCCGTGTGCAGAGAGGTCAGAAAGAGTGA
AGGAGAAGCTCTGGCTGAGAAACTCAACATGCTGGCCTATCTGGAGGTATCCACAAAAGACTACATTAAC
GTCAGCGAGGCGTTCGAGACTCTGACCACGGGAATATATCAGCAGTTCCAGAAAGGCGAAATCTCCGTTC
GTGATGACTGGCACGGTTTAACGGTTGGGACTTCCGTTAAAAACGAGAAAACCATGACAAAAAAGTCTGC
CTGCTGCAACTGCGGATGAATCTAAAACAAATCACTAGTGAATTCGCGGCCGCCTGCAGGTCGACCATAT
GGGAGAGCTCCCAACGCGTTGGATGCATAGCTTGAGTATTCTATAGTGTCACCTAAATAGCTTGGCGTAA
TCATGGTCATAGCTGTTTCCTGTGTGAAATTGTTATCCGCTCACAATTCCACACAACATACGAGCCGGAA
GCATAAAGTGTAAAGCCTGGGGTGCCTAATGAGTGAGCTAACTCACATTAATTGCGTTGCGCTCACTGCC
CGCTTTCCAGTCGGGAAACCTGTCGTGCCAGCTGCATTAATGAATCGGCCAACGCGCGGGGAGAGGCGGT
TTGCGTATTGGGCGCTCTTCCGCTTCCTCGCTCACTGACTCGCTGCGCTCGGTCGTTCGGCTGCGGCGAG
CGGTATCAGCTCACTCAAAGGCGGTAATACGGTTATCCACAGAATCAGGGGATAACGCAGGAAAGAACAT
GTGAGCAAAAGGCCAGCAAAAGGCCAGGAACCGTAAAAAGGCCGCGTTGCTGGCGTTTTTCCATAGGCTC
CGCCCCCCTGACGAGCATCACAAAAATCGACGCTCAAGTCAGAGGTGGCGAAACCCGACAGGACTATAAA
GATACCAGGCGTTTCCCCCTGGAAGCTCCCTCGTGCGCTCTCCTGTTCCGACCCTGCCGCTTACCGGATA
CCTGTCCGCCTTTCTCCCTTCGGGAAGCGTGGCGCTTTCTCATAGCTCACGCTGTAGGTATCTCAGTTCG
GTGTAGGTCGTTCGCTCCAAGCTGGGCTGTGTGCACGAACCCCCCGTTCAGCCCGACCGCTGCGCCTTAT
CCGGTAACTATCGTCTTGAGTCCAACCCGGTAAGACACGACTTATCGCCACTGGCAGCAGCCACTGGTAA
CAGGATTAGCAGAGCGAGGTATGTAGGCGGTGCTACAGAGTTCTTGAAGTGGTGGCCTAACTACGGCTAC
ACTAGAAGAACAGTATTTGGTATCTGCGCTCTGCTGAAGCCAGTTACCTTCGGAAAAAGAGTTGGTAGCT
CTTGATCCGGCAAACAAACCACCGCTGGTAGCGGTGGTTTTTTTGTTTGCAAGCAGCAGATTACGCGCAG
AAAAAAAGGATCTCAAGAAGATCCTTTGATCTTTTCTACGGGGTCTGACGCTCAGTGGAACGAAAACTCA
CGTTAAGGGATTTTGGTCATGAGATTATCAAAAAGGATCTTCACCTAGATCCTTTTAAATTAAAAATGAA
GTTTTAAATCAATCTAAAGTATATATGAGTAAACTTGGTCTGACAGTTACCAATGCTTAATCAGTGAGGC
ACCTATCTCAGCGATCTGTCTATTTCGTTCATCCATAGTTGCCTGACTCCCCGTCGTGTAGATAACTACG
ATACGGGAGGGCTTACCATCTGGCCCCAGTGCTGCAATGATACCGCGAGACCCACGCTCACCGGCTCCAG
ATTTATCAGCAATAAACCAGCCAGCCGGAAGGGCCGAGCGCAGAAGTGGTCCTGCAACTTTATCCGCCTC
CATCCAGTCTATTAATTGTTGCCGGGAAGCTAGAGTAAGTAGTTCGCCAGTTAATAGTTTGCGCAACGTT
GTTGCCATTGCTACAGGCATCGTGGTGTCACGCTCGTCGTTTGGTATGGCTTCATTCAGCTCCGGTTCCC
AACGATCAAGGCGAGTTACATGATCCCCCATGTTGTGCAAAAAAGCGGTTAGCTCCTTCGGTCCTCCGAT
CGTTGTCAGAAGTAAGTTGGCCGCAGTGTTATCACTCATGGTTATGGCAGCACTGCATAATTCTCTTACT
GTCATGCCATCCGTAAGATGCTTTTCTGTGACTGGTGAGTACTCAACCAAGTCATTCTGAGAATAGTGTA
TGCGGCGACCGAGTTGCTCTTGCCCGGCGTCAATACGGGATAATACCGCGCCACATAGCAGAACTTTAAA
AGTGCTCATCATTGGAAAACGTTCTTCGGGGCGAAAACTCTCAAGGATCTTACCGCTGTTGAGATCCAGT
TCGATGTAACCCACTCGTGCACCCAACTGATCTTCAGCATCTTTTACTTTCACCAGCGTTTCTGGGTGAG
CAAAAACAGGAAGGCAAAATGCCGCAAAAAAGGGAATAAGGGCGACACGGAAATGTTGAATACTCATACT
CTTCCTTTTTCAATATTATTGAAGCATTTATCAGGGTTATTGTCTCATGAGCGGATACATATTTGAATGT
ATTTAGAAAAATAAACAAATAGGGGTTCCGCGCACATTTCCCCGAAAAGTGCCACCTGATGCGGTGTGAA
ATACCGCACAGATGCGTAAGGAGAAAATACCGCATCAGGAAATTGTAAGCGTTAATATTTTGTTAAAATT
CGCGTTAAATTTTTGTTAAATCAGCTCATTTTTTAACCAATAGGCCGAAATCGGCAAAATCCCTTATAAA
TCAAAAGAATAGACCGAGATAGGGT
[37 nt withheld, positions 3176-3212]
AAAGAACGTGGACTCCAACGTCAAAGG
[49 nt withheld, positions 3240-3288]
T
[91 nt withheld, positions 3290-3380]
G
[124 nt withheld, positions 3382-3505]
CCATTCGCCATTCAGGCTGCGCAACTGTTGGGAAGGGCGATCGGTGCGGGCCTCTTCGCTATTACGCCAG
CTGGCGAAAGGGGGATGTGCTGCAAGGCGATTAAGTTGGGTAACGCCAGGGTTTTCCCAGTCACGACGTT
GTAAAACGACGGCCAGTGAATTGTAATACGACTCACTATA
Features (pLannotate 1.2.2; 14 found; start..end, strand, type, name):
     81..659     +  CDS            RAB39A (fragment): RB39A_HUMAN - Also known as RAB39. Experimental evidence at protein level: Swiss-Prot protein existence level 1. Plays a role in the maturation and acidification of phagosomes that engulf pathogens, such as S.aureus and M.tuberculosis. Plays a role in vesicular trafficking. Plays a role in the fusion of phagosomes with lysosomes. Negatively regulates LPS-induced autophagosome formation in macrophages possibly by implicating PI3K (PubMed:24349490). May be involved in multiple neurite formation (By similarity). From Homo sapiens (Human).
    721..798     -  CDS            VESPI_VESMG (fragment): Experimental evidence at protein level: Swiss-Prot protein existence level 1. Shows contractile activity on isolated ileum smooth muscle. From Vespa magnifica (Hornet).
    810..828     -  promoter       SP6 promoter: promoter for bacteriophage SP6 RNA polymerase
    870..886     -  protein_bind   lac operator: The lac repressor binds to the lac operator to inhibit transcription in E. coli. This inhibition can be relieved by adding lactose or isopropyl-β-D-thiogalactopyranoside (IPTG). lac repressor encoded by lacI
    894..924     -  promoter       lac promoter: promoter for the E. coli lac operon
    939..960     -  protein_bind   CAP binding site: CAP binding activates transcription in the presence of cAMP. E. coli catabolite activator protein
    973..1065    -  CDS            lacI (fragment): lac repressor; lacI; The lac repressor binds to the lac operator to inhibit transcription in E. coli. This inhibition can be relieved by adding lactose or isopropyl-β-D-thiogalactopyranoside (IPTG).
   1248..1836    -  rep_origin     ori: high-copy-number ColE1/pMB1/pBR322/pUC origin of replication
   2007..2867    -  CDS            AmpR: β-lactamase; bla; confers resistance to ampicillin, carbenicillin, and related antibiotics
   2868..2972    -  promoter       AmpR promoter: bla
   2999..3049    +  misc_feature   bom (fragment): basis of mobility region from pBR322
   3077..3505    -  rep_origin     f1 ori (sequence partly withheld): f1 bacteriophage origin of replication; arrow indicates direction of (+) strand synthesis
   3509..3666    -  CDS            lacZα (fragment): LacZα fragment of β-galactosidase; lacZ fragment
   3669..2       +  promoter       T7 promoter (across the origin): promoter for bacteriophage T7 RNA polymerase
