[The description below was written by a language model from this plasmid's Addgene catalogue record and pLannotate feature annotations shown in this document.]
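Description:
Rab39a cds in pGem-T Easy is a small bacterial cloning plasmid of about 3.7 kb that carries the coding sequence of zebrafish (Danio rerio) Rab39a in the pGEM-T Easy backbone. It belongs to a library of full-length zebrafish rab clones. The plasmid is maintained at high copy in E. coli through a ColE1/pUC-type origin and selected with ampicillin via the β-lactamase gene and its native promoter. An f1 phage origin is also present, which allows production of single-stranded DNA. The lac promoter, operator and CAP site, together with lacZα fragments, are remnants of the backbone's blue/white screening system, which is interrupted by the insert.

The insert sits in the multiple cloning region between opposing bacteriophage T7 and SP6 RNA polymerase promoters. The automated annotation labels it as a fragment matching human RAB39A. This reflects homology between the zebrafish protein and its human orthologue, a small GTPase involved in vesicular trafficking and phagosome maturation, and does not indicate a human origin. In the annotated orientation the coding sequence reads in the same direction as T7, so T7 transcription should yield sense RNA and SP6 transcription the antisense strand. A short hit to a hornet peptide next to the insert is most likely a spurious match to polylinker sequence.

There is no eukaryotic promoter, tag or reporter, so the plasmid is not an expression vector. The record states that it can be used for in situ hybridisation, which means in vitro transcription of riboprobes to detect rab39a mRNA. It also mentions unspecified other purposes, which could plausibly include use as a template for subcloning the coding sequence.
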