Addgene plasmid #86227: Rab39a cds in pGem-T Easy
Purpose: Can be used for in situ hybridisation or other purposes
Depositing lab: Rob Parton. Depositing organization: University of Queensland, Institute for Molecular Bioscience. Publication: A plasmid library of full-length zebrafish rab proteins for in vivo cell biology. Hall TE, Martel N, Lo HP, Xiong Z, Parton RG. Cell Logist. 2017 Mar 1;7(1):e1301151. doi: 10.1080/21592799.2017.1301151. eCollection 2017. PubMed 28396820.
Backbone
  Vector backbone: pGemT easy
  Vector type: in situ probe/other
Growth in bacteria
  Bacterial resistance: Ampicillin, 100 μg/mL
  Growth temperature: 37°C
  Growth strain: DH5alpha
  Copy number: High Copy
Gene/Insert
  Gene/Insert name: Rab39a
  Species: D. rerio (zebrafish)
Terms and licenses: Academic/Nonprofit Terms; Industry Terms: Not Available to Industry
How to cite: Rab39a cds in pGem-T Easy was a gift from Rob Parton (Addgene plasmid # 86227 ; http://n2t.net/addgene:86227 ; RRID:Addgene_86227)
